>Addgene plasmid #17292 | pLenti CMV/TO Neo DEST (685-3) | depositor full sequence | sequence record 8555 | Author sequence
CAGGTGGCACTTTTCGGGGAAATGTGCGCGGAACCCCTATTTGTTTATTTTTCTAAATACATTCAAATAT
GTATCCGCTCATGAGACAATAACCCTGATAAATGCTTCAATAATATTGAAAAAGGAAGAGTATGAGTATT
CAACATTTCCGTGTCGCCCTTATTCCCTTTTTTGCGGCATTTTGCCTTCCTGTTTTTGCTCACCCAGAAA
CGCTGGTGAAAGTAAAAGATGCTGAAGATCAGTTGGGTGCACGAGTGGGTTACATCGAACTGGATCTCAA
CAGCGGTAAGATCCTTGAGAGTTTTCGCCCCGAAGAACGTTTTCCAATGATGAGCACTTTTAAAGTTCTG
CTATGTGGCGCGGTATTATCCCGTATTGACGCCGGGCAAGAGCAACTCGGTCGCCGCATACACTATTCTC
AGAATGACTTGGTTGAGTACTCACCAGTCACAGAAAAGCATCTTACGGATGGCATGACAGTAAGAGAATT
ATGCAGTGCTGCCATAACCATGAGTGATAACACTGCGGCCAACTTACTTCTGACAACGATCGGAGGACCG
AAGGAGCTAACCGCTTTTTTGCACAACATGGGGGATCATGTAACTCGCCTTGATCGTTGGGAACCGGAGC
TGAATGAAGCCATACCAAACGACGAGCGTGACACCACGATGCCTGTAGCAATGGCAACAACGTTGCGCAA
ACTATTAACTGGCGAACTACTTACTCTAGCTTCCCGGCAACAATTAATAGACTGGATGGAGGCGGATAAA
GTTGCAGGACCACTTCTGCGCTCGGCCCTTCCGGCTGGCTGGTTTATTGCTGATAAATCTGGAGCCGGTG
AGCGTGGGTCTCGCGGTATCATTGCAGCACTGGGGCCAGATGGTAAGCCCTCCCGTATCGTAGTTATCTA
CACGACGGGGAGTCAGGCAACTATGGATGAACGAAATAGACAGATCGCTGAGATAGGTGCCTCACTGATT
AAGCATTGGTAACTGTCAGACCAAGTTTACTCATATATACTTTAGATTGATTTAAAACTTCATTTTTAAT
TTAAAAGGATCTAGGTGAAGATCCTTTTTGATAATCTCATGACCAAAATCCCTTAACGTGAGTTTTCGTT
CCACTGAGCGTCAGACCCCGTAGAAAAGATCAAAGGATCTTCTTGAGATCCTTTTTTTCTGCGCGTAATC
TGCTGCTTGCAAACAAAAAAACCACCGCTACCAGCGGTGGTTTGTTTGCCGGATCAAGAGCTACCAACTC
TTTTTCCGAAGGTAACTGGCTTCAGCAGAGCGCAGATACCAAATACTGTCCTTCTAGTGTAGCCGTAGTT
AGGCCACCACTTCAAGAACTCTGTAGCACCGCCTACATACCTCGCTCTGCTAATCCTGTTACCAGTGGCT
GCTGCCAGTGGCGATAAGTCGTGTCTTACCGGGTTGGACTCAAGACGATAGTTACCGGATAAGGCGCAGC
GGTCGGGCTGAACGGGGGGTTCGTGCACACAGCCCAGCTTGGAGCGAACGACCTACACCGAACTGAGATA
CCTACAGCGTGAGCTATGAGAAAGCGCCACGCTTCCCGAAGGGAGAAAGGCGGACAGGTATCCGGTAAGC
GGCAGGGTCGGAACAGGAGAGCGCACGAGGGAGCTTCCAGGGGGAAACGCCTGGTATCTTTATAGTCCTG
TCGGGTTTCGCCACCTCTGACTTGAGCGTCGATTTTTGTGATGCTCGTCAGGGGGGCGGAGCCTATGGAA
AAACGCCAGCAACGCGGCCTTTTTACGGTTCCTGGCCTTTTGCTGGCCTTTTGCTCACATGTTCTTTCCT
GCGTTATCCCCTGATTCTGTGGATAACCGTATTACCGCCTTTGAGTGAGCTGATACCGCTCGCCGCAGCC
GAACGACCGAGCGCAGCGAGTCAGTGAGCGAGGAAGCGGAAGAGCGCCCAATACGCAAACCGCCTCTCCC
CGCGCGTTGGCCGATTCATTAATGCAGCTGGCACGACAGGTTTCCCGACTGGAAAGCGGGCAGTGAGCGC
AACGCAATTAATGTGAGTTAGCTCACTCATTAGGCACCCCAGGCTTTACACTTTATGCTTCCGGCTCGTA
TGTTGTGTGGAATTGTGAGCGGATAACAATTTCACACAGGAAACAGCTATGACCATGATTACGCCAAGCG
CGCAATTAACCCTCACTAAAGGGAACAAAAGCTGGAGCTGCAAGCTTAATGTAGTCTTATGCAATACTCT
TGTAGTCTTGCAACATGGTAACGATGAGTTAGCAACATGCCTTACAAGGAGAGAAAAAGCACCGTGCATG
CCGATTGGTGGAAGTAAGGTGGTACGATCGTGCCTTATTAGGAAGGCAACAGACGGGTCTGACATGGATT
GGACGAACCACTGAATTGCCGCATTGCAGAGATATTGTATTTAAGTGCCTAGCTCGATACAATAAACGGG
TCTCTCTGGTTAGACCAGATCTGAGCCTGGGAGCTCTCTGGCTAACTAGGGAACCCACTGCTTAAGCCTC
AATAAAGCTTGCCTTGAGTGCTTCAAGTAGTGTGTGCCCGTCTGTTGTGTGACTCTGGTAACTAGAGATC
CCTCAGACCCTTTTAGTCAGTGTGGAAAATCTCTAGCAGTGGCGCCCGAACAGGGACCTGAAAGCGAAAG
GGAAACCAGAGCTCTCTCGACGCAGGACTCGGCTTGCTGAAGCGCGCACGGCAAGAGGCGAGGGGCGGCG
ACTGGTGAGTACGCCAAAAATTTTGACTAGCGGAGGCTAGAAGGAGAGAGATGGGTGCGAGAGCGTCAGT
ATTAAGCGGGGGAGAATTAGATCGCGATGGGAAAAAATTCGGTTAAGGCCAGGGGGAAAGAAAAAATATA
AATTAAAACATATAGTATGGGCAAGCAGGGAGCTAGAACGATTCGCAGTTAATCCTGGCCTGTTAGAAAC
ATCAGAAGGCTGTAGACAAATACTGGGACAGCTACAACCATCCCTTCAGACAGGATCAGAAGAACTTAGA
TCATTATATAATACAGTAGCAACCCTCTATTGTGTGCATCAAAGGATAGAGATAAAAGACACCAAGGAAG
CTTTAGACAAGATAGAGGAAGAGCAAAACAAAAGTAAGACCACCGCACAGCAAGCGGCCGCTGATCTTCA
GACCTGGAGGAGGAGATATGAGGGACAATTGGAGAAGTGAATTATATAAATATAAAGTAGTAAAAATTGA
ACCATTAGGAGTAGCACCCACCAAGGCAAAGAGAAGAGTGGTGCAGAGAGAAAAAAGAGCAGTGGGAATA
GGAGCTTTGTTCCTTGGGTTCTTGGGAGCAGCAGGAAGCACTATGGGCGCAGCCTCAATGACGCTGACGG
TACAGGCCAGACAATTATTGTCTGGTATAGTGCAGCAGCAGAACAATTTGCTGAGGGCTATTGAGGCGCA
ACAGCATCTGTTGCAACTCACAGTCTGGGGCATCAAGCAGCTCCAGGCAAGAATCCTGGCTGTGGAAAGA
TACCTAAAGGATCAACAGCTCCTGGGGATTTGGGGTTGCTCTGGAAAACTCATTTGCACCACTGCTGTGC
CTTGGAATGCTAGTTGGAGTAATAAATCTCTGGAACAGATTGGAATCACACGACCTGGATGGAGTGGGAC
AGAGAAATTAACAATTACACAAGCTTAATACACTCCTTAATTGAAGAATCGCAAAACCAGCAAGAAAAGA
ATGAACAAGAATTATTGGAATTAGATAAATGGGCAAGTTTGTGGAATTGGTTTAACATAACAAATTGGCT
GTGGTATATAAAATTATTCATAATGATAGTAGGAGGCTTGGTAGGTTTAAGAATAGTTTTTGCTGTACTT
TCTATAGTGAATAGAGTTAGGCAGGGATATTCACCATTATCGTTTCAGACCCACCTCCCAACCCCGAGGG
GACCCGACAGGCCCGAAGGAATAGAAGAAGAAGGTGGAGAGAGAGACAGAGACAGATCCATTCGATTAGT
GAACGGATCTCGACGGTTAACTTTTAAAAGAAAAGGGGGGATTGGGGGGTACAGTGCAGGGGAAAGAATA
GTAGACATAATAGCAACAGACATACAAACTAAAGAATTACAAAAACAAATTACAAAAATTCAAAATTTTA
TCGATAAGCTTGGGAGTTCCGCGTTACATAACTTACGGTAAATGGCCCGCCTGGCTGACCGCCCAACGAC
CCCCGCCCATTGACGTCAATAATGACGTATGTTCCCATAGTAACGCCAATAGGGACTTTCCATTGACGTC
AATGGGTGGAGTATTTACGGTAAACTGCCCACTTGGCAGTACATCAAGTGTATCATATGCCAAGTACGCC
CCCTATTGACGTCAATGACGGTAAATGGCCCGCCTGGCATTATGCCCAGTACATGACCTTATGGGACTTT
CCTACTTGGCAGTACATCTACGTATTAGTCATCGCTATTACCATGGTGATGCGGTTTTGGCAGTACATCA
ATGGGCGTGGATAGCGGTTTGACTCACGGGGATTTCCAAGTCTCCACCCCATTGACGTCAATGGGAGTTT
GTTTTGGCACCAAAATCAACGGGACTTTCCAAAATGTCGTAACAACTCCGCCCCATTGACGCAAATGGGC
GGTAGGCGTGTACGGTGGGAGGTCTATATAAGCAGAGCTCTCCCTATCAGTGATAGAGATCTCCCTATCA
GTGATAGAGATCGTCGACTAGTCCAGTGTGGTGGAATTCTGCAGATATCAACAAGTTTGTACAAAAAAGC
TGAACGAGAAACGTAAAATGATATAAATATCAATATATTAAATTAGATTTTGCATAAAAAACAGACTACA
TAATACTGTAAAACACAACATATCCAGTCACTATGGCGGCCGCATTAGGCACCCCAGGCTTTACACTTTA
TGCTTCCGGCTCGTATAATGTGTGGATTTTGAGTTAGGATCCGTCGAGATTTTCAGGAGCTAAGGAAGCT
AAAATGGAGAAAAAAATCACTGGATATACCACCGTTGATATATCCCAATGGCATCGTAAAGAACATTTTG
AGGCATTTCAGTCAGTTGCTCAATGTACCTATAACCAGACCGTTCAGCTGGATATTACGGCCTTTTTAAA
GACCGTAAAGAAAAATAAGCACAAGTTTTATCCGGCCTTTATTCACATTCTTGCCCGCCTGATGAATGCT
CATCCGGAATTCCGTATGGCAATGAAAGACGGTGAGCTGGTGATATGGGATAGTGTTCACCCTTGTTACA
CCGTTTTCCATGAGCAAACTGAAACGTTTTCATCGCTCTGGAGTGAATACCACGACGATTTCCGGCAGTT
TCTACACATATATTCGCAAGATGTGGCGTGTTACGGTGAAAACCTGGCCTATTTCCCTAAAGGGTTTATT
GAGAATATGTTTTTCGTCTCAGCCAATCCCTGGGTGAGTTTCACCAGTTTTGATTTAAACGTGGCCAATA
TGGACAACTTCTTCGCCCCCGTTTTCACCATGGGCAAATATTATACGCAAGGCGACAAGGTGCTGATGCC
GCTGGCGATTCAGGTTCATCATGCCGTCTGTGATGGCTTCCATGTCGGCAGAATGCTTAATGAATTACAA
CAGTACTGCGATGAGTGGCAGGGCGGGGCGTAAAGATCTGGATCCGGCTTACTAAAAGCCAGATAACAGT
ATGCGTATTTGCGCGCTGATTTTTGCGGTATAAGAATATATACTGATATGTATACCCGAAGTATGTCAAA
AAGAGGTGTGCTATGAAGCAGCGTATTACAGTGACAGTTGACAGCGACAGCTATCAGTTGCTCAAGGCAT
ATATGATGTCAATATCTCCGGTCTGGTAAGCACAACCATGCAGAATGAAGCCCGTCGTCTGCGTGCCGAA
CGCTGGAAAGCGGAAAATCAGGAAGGGATGGCTGAGGTCGCCCGGTTTATTGAAATGAACGGCTCTTTTG
CTGACGAGAACAGGGACTGGTGAAATGCAGTTTAAGGTTTACACCTATAAAAGAGAGAGCCGTTATCGTC
TGTTTGTGGATGTACAGAGTGATATTATTGACACGCCCGGGCGACGGATGGTGATCCCCCTGGCCAGTGC
ACGTCTGCTGTCAGATAAAGTCTCCCGTGAACTTTACCCGGTGGTGCATATCGGGGATGAAAGCTGGCGC
ATGATGACCACCGATATGGCCAGTGTGCCGGTCTCCGTTATCGGGGAAGAAGTGGCTGATCTCAGCCACC
GCGAAAATGACATCAAAAACGCCATTAACCTGATGTTCTGGGGAATATAGAATGTCAGGCTCCTTATACA
CAGCCAGTCTGCAGGTCGACCATAGTGACTGGATATGTTGTGTTTTACAGTATTATGTAGTCTGTTTTTT
ATGCAAAATCTAATTTAATATATTGATATTTATATCATTTTACGTTTCTCGTTCAGCTTTCTTGTACAAA
GTGGTTGATATCCAGCACAGTGGCGGCCGCTCGACAATCAACCTCTGGATTACAAAATTTGTGAAAGATT
GACTGGTATTCTTAACTATGTTGCTCCTTTTACGCTATGTGGATACGCTGCTTTAATGCCTTTGTATCAT
GCTATTGCTTCCCGTATGGCTTTCATTTTCTCCTCCTTGTATAAATCCTGGTTGCTGTCTCTTTATGAGG
AGTTGTGGCCCGTTGTCAGGCAACGTGGCGTGGTGTGCACTGTGTTTGCTGACGCAACCCCCACTGGTTG
GGGCATTGCCACCACCTGTCAGCTCCTTTCCGGGACTTTCGCTTTCCCCCTCCCTATTGCCACGGCGGAA
CTCATCGCCGCCTGCCTTGCCCGCTGCTGGACAGGGGCTCGGCTGTTGGGCACTGACAATTCCGTGGTGT
TGTCGGGGAAGCTGACGTCCTTTCCATGGCTGCTCGCCTGTGTTGCCACCTGGATTCTGCGCGGGACGTC
CTTCTGCTACGTCCCTTCGGCCCTCAATCCAGCGGACCTTCCTTCCCGCGGCCTGCTGCCGGCTCTGCGG
CCTCTTCCGCGTCTTCGCCTTCGCCCTCAGACGAGTCGGATCTCCCTTTGGGCCGCCTCCCCGCCTGGAA
TTCTGCAGATATCCGGACTAGTGATCTAATTCTACCGGGTAGGGGAGGCGCTTTTCCCAAGGCAGTCTGG
AGCATGCGCTTTAGCAGCCCCGCTGGGCACTTGGCGCTACACAAGTGGCCTCTGGCCTCGCACACATTCC
ACATCCACCGGTAGGCGCCAACCGGCTCCGTTCTTTGGTGGCCCCTTCGCGCCACCTTCTACTCCTCCCC
TAGTCAGGAAGTTCCCCCCCGCCCCGCAGCTCGCGTCGTGCAGGACGTGACAAATGGAAGTAGCACGTCT
CACTAGTCTCGTGCAGATGGACAGCACCGCTGAGCAATGGAAGCGGGTAGGCCTTTGGGGCAGCGGCCAA
TAGCAGCTTTGCTCCTTCGCTTTCTGGGCTCAGAGGCTGGGAAGGGGTGGGTCCGGGGGCGGGCTCAGGG
GCGGGCTCAGGGGCGGGGCGGGCGCCCGAAGGTCCTCCGGAGGCCCGGCATTCTGCACGCTTCAAAAGCG
CACGTCTGCCGCGCTGTTCTCCTCTTCCTCATCTCCGGGCCTTTCGACCTGCAGCCAATATGGGATCGGC
CATTGAACAAGATGGATTGCACGCAGGTTCTCCGGCCGCTTGGGTGGAGAGGCTATTCGGCTATGACTGG
GCACAACAGACAATCGGCTGCTCTGATGCCGCCGTGTTCCGGCTGTCAGCGCAGGGGCGCCCGGTTCTTT
TTGTCAAGACCGACCTGTCCGGTGCCCTGAATGAACTGCAGGACGAGGCAGCGCGGCTATCGTGGCTGGC
CACGACGGGCGTTCCTTGCGCAGCTGTGCTCGACGTTGTCACTGAAGCGGGAAGGGACTGGCTGCTATTG
GGCGAAGTGCCGGGGCAGGATCTCCTGTCATCTCACCTTGCTCCTGCCGAGAAAGTATCCATCATGGCTG
ATGCAATGCGGCGGCTGCATACGCTTGATCCGGCTACCTGCCCATTCGACCACCAAGCGAAACATCGCAT
CGAGCGAGCACGTACTCGGATGGAAGCCGGTCTTGTCGATCAGGATGATCTGGACGAAGAGCATCAGGGG
CTCGCGCCAGCCGAACTGTTCGCCAGGCTCAAGGCGCGCATGCCCGACGGCGAGGATCTCGTCGTGACCC
ATGGCGATGCCTGCTTGCCGAATATCATGGTGGAAAATGGCCGCTTTTCTGGATTCATCGACTGTGGCCG
GCTGGGTGTGGCGGACCGCTATCAGGACATAGCGTTGGCTACCCGTGATATTGCTGAAGAGCTTGGCGGC
GAATGGGCTGACCGCTTCCTCGTGCTTTACGGTATCGCCGCTCCCGATTCGCAGCGCATCGCCTTCTATC
GCCTTCTTGACGAGTTCTTCTGAGGGGATCCGTCGAGGGCCCGGTACCTTTAAGACCAATGACTTACAAG
GCAGCTGTAGATCTTAGCCACTTTTTAAAAGAAAAGGGGGGACTGGAAGGGCTAGCTCACTCCCAACGAA
GACAAGATCTGCTTTTTGCTTGTACTGGGTCTCTCTGGTTAGACCAGATCTGAGCCTGGGAGCTCTCTGG
CTAACTAGGGAACCCACTGCTTAAGCCTCAATAAAGCTTGCCTTGAGTGCTTCAAGTAGTGTGTGCCCGT
CTGTTGTGTGACTCTGGTAACTAGAGATCCCTCAGACCCTTTTAGTCAGTGTGGAAAATCTCTAGCAGTA
GTAGTTCATGTCATCTTATTATTCAGTATTTATAACTTGCAAAGAAATGAATATCAGAGAGTGAGAGGAA
CTTGTTTATTGCAGCTTATAATGGTTACAAATAAAGCAATAGCATCACAAATTTCACAAATAAAGCATTT
TTTTCACTGCATTCTAGTTGTGGTTTGTCCAAACTCATCAATGTATCTTATCATGTCTGGCTCTAGCTAT
CCCGCCCCTAACTCCGCCCATCCCGCCCCTAACTCCGCCCAGTTCCGCCCATTCTCCGCCCCATGGCTGA
CTAATTTTTTTTATTTATGCAGAGGCCGAGGCCGCCTCGGCCTCTGAGCTATTCCAGAAGTAGTGAGGAG
GCTTTTTTGGAGGCCTAGGGACGTACCCAATTCGCCCTATAGTGAGTCGTATTACGCGCGCTCACTGGCC
GTCGTTTTACAACGTCGTGACTGGGAAAACCCTGGCGTTACCCAACTTAATCGCCTTGCAGCACATCCCC
CTTTCGCCAGCTGGCGTAATAGCGAAGAGGCCCGCACCGATCGCCCTTCCCAACAGTTGCGCAGCCTGAA
TGGCGAATGGCGCG
[124 nt withheld, positions 9325-9448]
C
[91 nt withheld, positions 9450-9540]
A
[49 nt withheld, positions 9542-9590]
CCTTTGACGTTGGAGTCCACGTTCTTT
[37 nt withheld, positions 9618-9654]
ACCCTATCTCGGTCTATTCTTTTGATTTATAAGGGATTTTGCCGATTTCGGCCTATTGGTTAAAAAATGA
GCTGATTTAACAAAAATTTAACGCGAATTTTAACAAAATATTAACGTTTACAATTTCC
Features (pLannotate 1.2.2; 36 found; start..end, strand, type, name):
     27..131     +  promoter       AmpR promoter: bla
    132..992     +  CDS            AmpR: β-lactamase; bla; confers resistance to ampicillin, carbenicillin, and related antibiotics
   1163..1751    +  rep_origin     ori: high-copy-number ColE1/pMB1/pBR322/pUC origin of replication
   1934..2026    +  CDS            lacI (fragment): lac repressor; lacI; The lac repressor binds to the lac operator to inhibit transcription in E. coli. This inhibition can be relieved by adding lactose or isopropyl-β-D-thiogalactopyranoside (IPTG).
   2039..2060    +  protein_bind   CAP binding site: CAP binding activates transcription in the presence of cAMP. E. coli catabolite activator protein
   2075..2105    +  promoter       lac promoter: promoter for the E. coli lac operon
   2113..2129    +  protein_bind   lac operator: The lac repressor binds to the lac operator to inhibit transcription in E. coli. This inhibition can be relieved by adding lactose or isopropyl-β-D-thiogalactopyranoside (IPTG). lac repressor encoded by lacI
   2174..2192    +  promoter       T3 promoter: promoter for bacteriophage T3 RNA polymerase
   2220..2441    +  promoter       RSV promoter: Rous sarcoma virus enhancer/promoter
   2448..2628    +  LTR            5' LTR (truncated): truncated 5' long terminal repeat (LTR) from HIV-1
   2672..2797    +  misc_feature   HIV-1 Ψ: packaging signal of human immunodeficiency virus type 1
   2781..3144    +  CDS            HIV-1 gag (fragment): gag protein from human immunodeficiency virus 1; gag
   3239..3575    +  ncRNA          RRE: Accession: RF00036 - HIV Rev response element
   3611..4000    +  CDS            env (fragment): ENV_HV1H2 - Experimental evidence at protein level: Swiss-Prot protein existence level 1. [Transmembrane protein gp41]: Acts as a class I viral fusion protein. Under the current model, the protein has at least 3 conformational states: pre-fusion native state, pre-hairpin intermediate state, and post-fusion hairpin state. During fusion of viral and target intracellular membranes, the coiled coil regions (heptad repeats) assume a trimer-of-hairpins structure, positioning the fusion peptide in close proximity to the C-terminal region of the ectodomain. The formation of this structure appears to d
   4012..4129    +  misc_feature   cPPT/CTS: central polypurine tract and central termination sequence of HIV-1
   4152..4455    +  enhancer       CMV enhancer: human cytomegalovirus immediate early enhancer
   4456..4659    +  promoter       CMV promoter: human cytomegalovirus (CMV) immediate early promoter
   4661..4680    +  promoter       PLtetO-1 promoter (fragment): modified phage lambda PL promoter with tet operator sites (Lutz and Bujard, 1997)
   4682..4701    +  promoter       PLtetO-1 promoter (fragment): modified phage lambda PL promoter with tet operator sites (Lutz and Bujard, 1997)
   4741..4865    +  protein_bind   attR1: mutant version of attR; recombination site for the Gateway® LR reaction LR Clonase™
   4890..4920    +  promoter       lac UV5 promoter: E. coli lac promoter with an "up" mutation
   4944..4973    +  promoter       cat promoter (fragment): promoter of the E. coli cat gene encoding chloramphenicol acetyltransferase
   4974..5633    +  CDS            CmR: chloramphenicol acetyltransferase; cat; confers resistance to chloramphenicol
   5812..5970    +  CDS            ccdA (fragment): CCDA_ECO57 - Also known as H, letA. Experimental evidence at protein level: Swiss-Prot protein existence level 1. Antitoxin component of a type II toxin-antitoxin (TA) system which inhibits the post-segregational killing (PSK) of plasmid-free cells, also referred to as a plasmid addiction system. Binds to and blocks the activity of CcdB; will also remove bound CcdB protein from the CcdB-GyrA complex by forming a CcdA-CcdB complex, a process termed rejuvenation. Functions as a transcriptional corepressor for the ccdAB operon, repression also requires CcdB (By similarity). From Escherichia coli
   5975..6277    +  CDS            ccdB: CCDB_ECOLI - Also known as G, letB, letD. Experimental evidence at protein level: Swiss-Prot protein existence level 1. Toxic component of a type II toxin-antitoxin (TA) system, functioning in plasmid maintainence. Responsible for the post- segregational killing (PSK) of plasmid-free cells, also referred to as a plasmid addiction system. Half-life of over 2 hours. Cell killing by CcdB is accompanied by filamentation, defects in chromosome and plasmid segregation, defects in cell division, formation of anucleate cells, decreased DNA synthesis and plasmid loss. Interferes with the activity of DN
   6321..6445    -  protein_bind   attR2: mutant version of attR; recombination site for the Gateway® LR reaction LR Clonase™
   6476..7064    +  misc_feature   WPRE: woodchuck hepatitis virus posttranscriptional regulatory element
   7107..7606    +  promoter       PGK promoter: mouse phosphoglycerate kinase 1 promoter
   7620..8423    +  CDS            NeoR/KanR: aminoglycoside phosphotransferase from Tn5; aph(3')-II (or nptII); confers resistance to neomycin, kanamycin, and G418 (Geneticin®)
   8444..8581    +  CDS            nef (fragment): NEF_HV1LA - Experimental evidence at protein level: Swiss-Prot protein existence level 1. Extracellular Nef protein targets CD4(+) T-lymphocytes for apoptosis by interacting with CXCR4 surface receptors. From Human immunodeficiency virus type 1 group M subtype B (isolate Lai) (HIV-1).
   8567..8747    +  LTR            5' LTR (truncated): truncated 5' long terminal repeat (LTR) from HIV-1
   8819..8940    +  polyA_signal   SV40 poly(A) signal: SV40 polyadenylation signal
   8980..9115    +  rep_origin     SV40 ori: SV40 origin of replication
   9136..9154    -  promoter       T7 promoter: promoter for bacteriophage T7 RNA polymerase
   9162..9317    +  CDS            lacZα (fragment): LacZα fragment of β-galactosidase; lacZ fragment
   9325..9780    +  rep_origin     f1 ori (sequence partly withheld): f1 bacteriophage origin of replication; arrow indicates direction of (+) strand synthesis
