[The description below was written by a language model from this plasmid's Addgene catalogue record and pLannotate feature annotations shown in this document.]
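Description:
pLenti CMV/TO Neo DEST (685-3) is an empty third-generation lentiviral Gateway destination vector for expressing a gene of interest in mammalian cells, built on the p156RRL-sinPPT-CMV-GFP-PRE backbone. It is about 9.8 kb and replicates in E. coli at high copy from a ColE1/pUC-type origin, with ampicillin resistance on the backbone; an f1 origin and an SV40 origin are also annotated. The transfer cassette begins with an RSV promoter fused to a truncated HIV-1 5' LTR, which makes genomic RNA production independent of Tat. This is followed by the Ψ packaging signal with a partial gag sequence, the Rev response element, an env fragment and the cPPT/CTS. A second truncated LTR, annotated at the 3' end and consistent with the "sin" (self-inactivating) backbone name, and an SV40 polyadenylation signal close the viral unit.

The expression cassette uses the CMV enhancer/promoter followed by two tet operator sites (annotated as PLtetO-1 fragments). This is the CMV/TO arrangement: transcription is constitutive in ordinary cells, but is repressed in cells that express the Tet repressor until tetracycline or doxycycline is added. Downstream lies the Gateway cassette, in which attR1 and attR2 flank a chloramphenicol resistance gene and the ccdB toxin gene. An LR reaction with an entry clone replaces this cassette with the insert. Because ccdB kills standard strains, non-recombined vector is counterselected, and the empty vector must be propagated in a ccdB-tolerant strain. A WPRE follows attR2 to enhance transcript expression. A separate mouse PGK promoter drives NeoR, which allows G418 selection of transduced cells. No insert is present. The vector belongs to a published viral toolkit for expressing and depleting proteins in mammalian cells.
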