Addgene plasmid #17292: pLenti CMV/TO Neo DEST (685-3)
Purpose: (Empty Backbone) 3rd gen lentiviral Gateway destination vector, expression, CMV/TO promoter, Neo
Depositing lab: Eric Campeau & Paul Kaufman. Depositing organization: University of Massachusetts, Worcester. Publication: A versatile viral system for expression and depletion of proteins in mammalian cells. Campeau E, Ruhl VE, Rodier F, Smith CL, Rahmberg BL, Fuss JO, Campisi J, Yaswen P, Cooper PK, Kaufman PD.. PLoS One. 2009 Aug 6;4(8):e6529. 10.1371/journal.pone.0006529 PubMed 19657394.
Backbone
  Vector backbone: p156RRL-sinPPT-CMV-GFP-PRE/Nhe I
  Backbone size (bp): 9773
  Vector type: Mammalian Expression, Lentiviral ; Destination vector
  Selectable markers: Neomycin (select with G418)
Growth in bacteria
  Bacterial resistance: Chloramphenicol and Ampicillin, 25 & 100 μg/mL
  Growth temperature: 37°C
  Growth strain: ccdB Survival
  Growth instructions: DB3.1 or CCDB survival, 37oC
  Copy number: High Copy
Gene/Insert
  Gene/Insert name: None
  Cloning method: Restriction Enzyme
  Sequencing primers: 5′ CMVforw
Terms and licenses: Academic/Nonprofit Terms; Industry Terms: Not Available to Industry
How to cite: pLenti CMV/TO Neo DEST (685-3) was a gift from Eric Campeau & Paul Kaufman (Addgene plasmid # 17292 ; http://n2t.net/addgene:17292 ; RRID:Addgene_17292)
