>Addgene plasmid #17292 | pLenti CMV/TO Neo DEST (685-3) | addgene partial sequence | sequence record 25872 | 17292 with M13pUC-Fwd
CTCACTATAGGGCGAATTGGGTACGTCCCTAGGCCTCCAAAAAAGCCTCCTCACTACTTCTGGAATAGCT
CAGAGGCCGAGGCGGCCTCGGCCTCTGCATAAATAAAAAAAATTAGTCAGCCATGGGGCGGAGAATGGGC
GGAACTGGGCGGAGTTAGGGGCGGGATGGGCGGAGTTAGGGGCGGGATAGCTAGAGCCAGACATGATAAG
ATACATTGATGAGTTTGGACAAACCACAACTAGAATGCAGTGAAAAAAATGCTTTATTTGTGAAATTTGT
GATGCTATTGCTTTATTTGTAACCATTATAAGCTGCAATAAACAAGTTCCTCTCACTCTCTGATATTCAT
TTCTTTGCAAGTTATAAATACTGAATAATAAGATGACATGAACTACTACTGCTAGAGATTTTCCACACTG
ACTAAAAGGGTCTGAGGGATCTCTAGTTACCAGAGTCACACAACAGACGGGCACACACTACTTGAAGCAC
TCAAGGCAAGCTTTATTGAGGCTTAAGCAGTGGGTTCCCTAGTTAGCCAGAGAGCTCCCAGGCTCAGATC
TGGTCTAACCAGAGAGACCCAGTACAAGCAAAAAGCAGATCTTGTCTTCGTTGGGAGTGAGCTAGCCCTT
CCAGTCCCCCCTTTTCTTTTAAAAAGTGG
