>Addgene plasmid #17292 | pLenti CMV/TO Neo DEST (685-3) | addgene partial sequence | sequence record 117887 | CAT-R 5'-GCAACTGACTGAAATGCCTC-3'
AACGGTGGTATATCCAGTGATTTTTTTCTCCATTTTAGCTTCCTTAGCTCCTGAAAATCTCGACGGATCC
TAACTCAAAATCCACACATTATACGAGCCGGAAGCATAAAGTGTAAAGCCTGGGGTGCCTAATGCGGCCG
CCATAGTGACTGGATATGTTGTGTTTTACAGTATTATGTAGTCTGTTTTTTATGCAAAATCTAATTTAAT
ATATTGATATTTATATCATTTTACGTTTCTCGTTCAGCTTTTTTGTACAAACTTGTTGATATCTGCAGAA
TTCCACCACACTGGACTAGTCGACGATCTCTATCACTGATAGGGAGATCTCTATCACTGATAGGGAGAGC
TCTGCTTATATAGACCTCCCACCGTACACGCCTACCGCCCATTTGCGTCAATGGGGCGGAGTTGTTACGA
CATTTTGGAAAGTCCCGTTGATTTTGGTGCCAAAACAAACTCCCATTGACGTCAATGGGGTGGAGACTTG
GAAATCCCCGTGAGTCAAACCGCTATCCACGCCCATTGATGTACTGCCAAAACCGCATCACCATGGTAAT
AGCGATGACTAATACGTA
