>Addgene plasmid #17292 | pLenti CMV/TO Neo DEST (685-3) | addgene partial sequence | sequence record 117888 | ccdB-Fwd 5'-GCATGATGACCACCGATATG-3'
TGGCTGATCTCAGCCACCGCGAAAATGACATCAAAAACGCCATTAACCTGATGTTCTGGGGAATATAAAT
GTCAGGCTCCCTTATACACAGCCAGTCTGCAGGTCGACCATAGTGACTGGATATGTTGTGTTTTACAGTA
TTATGTAGTCTGTTTTTTATGCAAAATCTAATTTAATATATTGATATTTATATCATTTTACGTTTCTCGT
TCAGCTTTCTTGTACAAAGTGGTTGATATCCAGCACAGTGGCGGCCGCTCGACAATCAACCTCTGGATTA
CAAAATTTGTGAAAGATTGACTGGTATTCTTAACTATGTTGCTCCTTTTACGCTATGTGGATACGCTGCT
TTAATGCCTTTGTATCATGCTATTGCTTCCCGTATGGCTTTCATTTTCTCCTCCTTGTATAAATCCTGGT
TGCTGTCTCTTTATGAGGAGTTGTGGCCCGTTGTCAGGC
